>Addgene plasmid #61934 | pDEST15.1-hRPN13 (285-407) | depositor partial sequence | sequence record 101217 | T7TRM
CAAGTGGACCTGGCCAGTGTGCTGACGCCGGAGATAATGGCTCCCATCCTCGCCAACGCGGATGTCCAGG
AGCGCCTGCTTCCCTACTTGCCATCTGGGGAGTCGCTGCCGCAGACCGCGGATGAGATCCAGAATACCCT
GACCTCGCCCCAGTTCCAGCAGGCCCTGGGCATGTTCAGCGCAGCCTTGGCCTCGGGGCAGCTGGGCCCC
CTCATGTGCCAGTTCGGTCTGCCTGCAGAGGCTGTGGAGGCCGCCAACAAGGGCGATGTGGAAGCGTTTG
CCAAAGCCATGCAGAACAACGCCAAGCCCGAGCAGAAAGAGGGCGACACGAAGGACAAGAAGGACGAAGA
GGAGGACATGAGCCTGGACTGA
