>Addgene plasmid #61934 | pDEST15.1-hRPN13 (285-407) | addgene partial sequence | sequence record 106894 | T7 5'-TAATACGACTCACTATAGGG-3'
AGAAGGAGATATACATATGTCCCCTATACTAGGTTATTGGAAAATTAAGGGCCTTGTGCAACCCACTCGA
CTTCTTTTGGAATATCTTGAAGAAAAATATGAAGAGCATTTGTATGAGCGCGATGAAGGTGATAAATGGC
GAAACAAAAAGTTTGAATTGGGTTTGGAGTTTCCCAATCTTCCTTATTATATTGATGGTGATGTTAAATT
AACACAGTCTATGGCCATCATACGTTATATAGCTGACAAGCACAACATGTTGGGTGGTTGTCCAAAAGAG
CGTGCAGAGATTTCAATGCTTGAAGGAGCGGTTTTGGATATTAGATACGGTGTTTCGAGAATTGCATATA
GTAAAGACTTTGAAACTCTCAAAGTTGATTTTCTTAGCAAGCTACCTGAAATGCTGAAAATGTTCGAAGA
TCGTTTATGTCATAAAACATATTTAAATGGTGATCATGTAACCCATCCTGACTTCATGTTGTATGACGCT
CTTGATGTTGTTTTATACATGGACCCAATGTGCCTGGATGCGTTCCCAAAATTAGTTTGTTTTAAAAAAC
GTATTGAAGCTATCCCACAAATTGATAAGTACTTGAAATCCAGCAAGTATATAGCATGGCCTTTGCAGGG
CTGGCAAGCCACGTTTGGTGGTGGCGACCATCCTCCAAAATCGGATCTGGTTCCGCGTCCATGGTCGAAT
CAAACAAGTTTGTACAAAAAAGCAGGCTCCGCGGCCGCCGTACTCGAGGAAAACCTGTATTTTCAGGGCT
CCTGGACCCAAGTGGACCTGGCCAGTGTGCTGACGCCGGAGATAATGGCTCCCATCCTCGCCAACGCGGA
TGTCCAGGAGCGCCTGCTTCCCTACTTGCCATCTGG
