>Addgene plasmid #61934 | pDEST15.1-hRPN13 (285-407) | addgene partial sequence | sequence record 107308 | T7term 5'-GCTAGTTATTGCTCAGCGG-3'
GTTAGCAGCCGGATCCCGGGTCGAATCAAACCACTTTGTACAAGAAAGCTGGGTCGGCGCGCCCACCCTT
CGAGGATCCTATTATCAGTCCAGGCTCATGTCCTCCTCTTCGTCCTTCTTGTCCTTCGTGTCGCCCTCTT
TCTGCTCGGGCTTGGCGTTGTTCTGCATGGCTTTGGCAAACGCTTCCACATCGCCCTTGTTGGCGGCCTC
CACAGCCTCTGCAGGCAGACCGAACTGGCACATGAGGGGGCCCAGCTGCCCCGAGGCCAAGGCTGCGCTG
AACATGCCCAGGGCCTGCTGGAACTGGGGCGAGGTCAGGGTATTCTGGATCTCATCCGCGGTCTGCGGCA
GCGACTCCCCAGATGGCAAGTAGGGAAGCAGGCGCTCCTGGACATCCGCGTTGGCGAGGATGGGAGCCAT
TATCTCCGGCGTCAGCACACTGGCCAGGTCCACTTGGGTCCAGGAGCCCTGAAAATACAGGTTTTCCTCG
AGTACGGCGGCCGCGGAGCCTGCTTTTTTGTACAAACTTGTTTGATTCGACCATGGACGCGGAACCAGAT
CCGATTTTGGAGGATGGTCGCCACCACCAAACGTGGCTTGCCAGCCCTGCAAAGGCCATGCTATATACTT
GCTGGATTTCAAGTACTTATCAATTTGTGGGATAGCTTCAATACGTTTTTTAAAACAAACTAATTTTGGG
AACGCATCCAGGCACATTGGGTCCATGTATAAAACAACATCAAGAGCGTCATACAACATGAAGTCAGGAT
GGGTTACATGATCACCATTTAAATATGTTTTATGACATAAACGATCTTCGAACATTTTCAGCATTTCAGG
TAGCTTGCTAAGAA
