[The description below was written by a language model from this plasmid's Addgene catalogue record.]
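Description:
pDEST15.1-hRPN13 (285-407) is a bacterial expression plasmid built on a modified version of the Gateway destination vector pDEST15, designed to produce a C-terminal fragment of human RPN13 (also known as ADRM1) in E. coli. The plasmid is about 7.4 kb in total, with an insert of roughly 400 bp that was introduced by Gateway recombination cloning. It is maintained in standard cloning strains under ampicillin selection. The record does not state the origin of replication or the copy number, and no feature table is provided.

Expression is driven by a T7 promoter, so protein production requires a host that supplies T7 RNA polymerase, and the T7 terminator sequencing primer listed for the 3′ end points to a T7 terminator downstream of the insert. The coding region begins at residue 285 of RPN13 and runs to residue 407, and it is fused at its N terminus to a backbone-encoded GST tag, which allows affinity purification on glutathione resin. A TEV protease site lies between the tag and the insert, allowing GST to be removed after purification. The ".1" backbone modification changes the residues that follow the TEV site from GSFT to GSWT. This adds a tryptophan to the cleaved product, making the protein easier to quantify by absorbance at 280 nm.

RPN13 is a proteasome subunit, and the associated publication concerns the structural basis for activation and inhibition of the deubiquitylase UCH37. This suggests that the construct was used to make recombinant RPN13 C-terminal fragment for structural and biochemical studies of that regulation.
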