Addgene plasmid #61934: pDEST15.1-hRPN13 (285-407)
Purpose: Expression of hRPN13 (285-407) in E.coli
Depositing lab: Chris Hill. Depositing organization: University of Utah. Publication: Structural Basis for the Activation and Inhibition of the UCH37 Deubiquitylase. VanderLinden RT, Hemmis CW, Schmitt B, Ndoja A, Whitby FG, Robinson H, Cohen RE, Yao T, Hill CP. Mol Cell. 2015 Feb 17. pii: S1097-2765(15)00017-9. doi: 10.1016/j.molcel.2015.01.016. PubMed 25702872.
Backbone
  Vector backbone: pDEST15
  Backbone manufacturer: Invitrogen
  Backbone size w/o insert (bp): 7000
  Total vector size (bp): 7400
  Modifications to backbone: GSFT sequence after TEV site mutated to GSWT to aid in quantification by E280.
  Vector type: Bacterial Expression
Growth in bacteria
  Bacterial resistance: Ampicillin, 100 μg/mL
  Growth temperature: 37°C
  Growth strain: DH5alpha
  Copy number: Unknown
Gene/Insert
  Gene/Insert name: hRPN13 (285-407) (alt name: ADRM1)
  Species: H. sapiens (human)
  Insert size (bp): 400
  Mutation: Construct starts at residue 285
  GenBank ID: NM_175573
  Entrez Gene: ADRM1 (a.k.a. ARM-1, ARM1, GP110, PSMD16)
  Promoter: T7
  Tag / fusion protein: GST (N terminal on backbone)
  Cloning method: Gateway Cloning
  Sequencing primers: 5′ T7; 3′ T7 term
Terms and licenses: Academic/Nonprofit Terms; Industry Terms: Not Available to Industry
How to cite: pDEST15.1-hRPN13 (285-407) was a gift from Chris Hill (Addgene plasmid # 61934 ; http://n2t.net/addgene:61934 ; RRID:Addgene_61934)
